>Addgene plasmid #26933 | Green-Camuialpha | depositor full sequence | sequence record 12751 | Author sequence
TAGTTATTAATAGTAATCAATTACGGGGTCATTAGTTCATAGCCCATATATGGAGTTCCGCGTTACATAA
CTTACGGTAAATGGCCCGCCTGGCTGACCGCCCAACGACCCCCGCCCATTGACGTCAATAATGACGTATG
TTCCCATAGTAACGCCAATAGGGACTTTCCATTGACGTCAATGGGTGGAGTATTTACGGTAAACTGCCCA
CTTGGCAGTACATCAAGTGTATCATATGCCAAGTACGCCCCCTATTGACGTCAATGACGGTAAATGGCCC
GCCTGGCATTATGCCCAGTACATGACCTTATGGGACTTTCCTACTTGGCAGTACATCTACGTATTAGTCA
TCGCTATTACCATGGTGATGCGGTTTTGGCAGTACATCAATGGGCGTGGATAGCGGTTTGACTCACGGGG
ATTTCCAAGTCTCCACCCCATTGACGTCAATGGGAGTTTGTTTTGGCACCAAAATCAACGGGACTTTCCA
AAATGTCGTAACAACTCCGCCCCATTGACGCAAATGGGCGGTAGGCGTGTACGGTGGGAGGTCTATATAA
GCAGAGCTGGTTTAGTGAACCGTCAGATCCGCTAGCGCTACCGGTCGCCACCATGGTGAGCAAGGGCGAG
GAGCTGTTCACCGGGGTGGTGCCCATCCTGGTCGAGCTGGACGGCGACGTAAACGGCCACAAGTTCAGCG
TGTCCGGCGAGGGCGAGGGCGATGCCACCTACGGCAAGCTGACCCTGAAGCTGATCTGCACCACCGGCAA
GCTGCCCGTGCCCTGGCCCACCCTCGTGACCACCCTGGGCTACGGCCTGCAGTGCTTCGCCCGCTACCCC
GACCACATGAAGCAGCACGACTTCTTCAAGTCCGCCATGCCCGAAGGCTACGTCCAGGAGCGCACCATCT
TCTTCAAGGACGACGGCAACTACAAGACCCGCGCCGAGGTGAAGTTCGAGGGCGACACCCTGGTGAACCG
CATCGAGCTGAAGGGCATCGACTTCAAGGAGGACGGCAACATCCTGGGGCACAAGCTGGAGTACAACTGG
AACAGCCACAACGTCTATATCACCGCCGACAAGCAGAAGAACGGCATCAAGGCCAACTTCAAGATCCGCC
ACAACATCGAGGACGGCGGCGTGCAGCTCGCCGACCACTACCAGCAGAACACCCCCATCGGCGACGGCCC
CGTGCTGCTGCCCGACAACCACTACCTGAGCTACCAGTCCAAGCTGAGCAAAGACCCCAACGAGAAGCGC
GATCACATGGTCCTGCTGGAGTTCGTGACCGCCGCCGGGATCACTCTCGGCATGGACGAGCTGTACAAGT
CCGGACTCAGATCTCGAGCTATGGCTACCATCACCTGCACCCGATTCACGGAAGAGTACCAGCTCTTCGA
GGAACTGGGAAAGGGAGCCTTCTCCGTGGTGCGCAGGTGTGTGAAGGTGCTGGCTGGCCAGGAGTATGCT
GCCAAGATTATCAACACCAAGAAGCTCTCAGCCAGAGATCACCAGAAGTTGGAACGCGAGGCCCGCATCT
GCCGCTTGTTGAAGCACCCCAATATCGTCCGACTCCATGACAGCATCTCCGAGGAGGGGCACCACTACCT
TATCTTCGATCTGGTCACTGGTGGGGAGCTGTTCGAAGACATTGTGGCCCGGGAGTATTACAGTGAGGCT
GATGCCAGCCACTGTATCCAGCAGATCCTGGAGGCTGTGCTACACTGTCACCAGATGGGGGTGGTGCATC
GCGACCTGAAGCCTGAGAATCTGTTGCTGGCTTCGAAGCTCAAGGGTGCTGCGGTGAAGCTGGCAGACTT
TGGCCTGGCCATAGAGGTTGAGGGAGAGCAGCAGGCATGGTTTGGGTTCGCAGGGACACCTGGATACCTC
TCCCCAGAAGTGCTGCGGAAGGACCCATACGGGAAGCCTGTGGACCTGTGGGCCTGTGGCGTCATCCTGT
ATATCTTGCTGGTTGGGTATCCCCCATTCTGGGATGAGGACCAGCACCGCCTGTACCAGCAGATCAAAGC
TGGTGCCTACGATTTCCCATCACCAGAATGGGACACCGTCACCCCGGAAGCCAAGGATCTGATCAATAAG
ATGCTGACCATCAACCCGTCCAAACGCATCACGGCCGCTGAGGCTCTCAAGCACCCCTGGATCTCGCACC
GCTCCACTGTGGCCTCCTGCATGCACAGACAGGAGACCGTGGACTGCCTGAAGAAGTTCAATGCCAGGAG
GAAACTGAAGGGAGCCATCCTCACCACTATGCTGGCCACCAGGAACTTCTCCGGAGGGAAGAGTGGAGGA
AACAAGAAGAATGATGGCGTGAAGGAATCCTCTGAGAGCACCAACACCACCATCGAGGATGAAGACACCA
AAGTGCGCAAACAGGAAATTATCAAAGTGACAGAGCAGCTGATCGAAGCCATAAGCAATGGAGACTTTGA
ATCCTACACGAAGATGTGCGACCCTGGAATGACAGCCTTTGAACCGGAGGCCCTGGGGAACCTGGTCGAG
GGCCTGGACTTTCATCGATTCTATTTTGAAAACCTGTGGTCCCGGAACAGCAAGCCCGTGCACACCACCA
TCCTGAACCCTCACATCCACCTGATGGGTGACGAGTCAGCCTGCATCGCCTACATCCGCATCACTCAGTA
CCTGGATGCGGGTGGCATCCCCCGCACGGCCCAGTCAGAGGAGACCCGTGTCTGGCACCGCAGGGATGGA
AAATGGCAGATCGTCCACTTCCACAGATCTGGGGCGCCCTCCGTCCTGCCCCATGGACTAGCGCTACCGG
TCGCCACCATGGTGAGCAAGGGCGAGGAGCTGTTCACCGGGGTGGTGCCCATCCTGGTCGAGCTGGACGG
CGACGTAAACGGCCACAAGTTCAGCGTGTCCGGCGAGGGCGAGGGCGATGCCACCTACGGCAAGCTGACC
CTGAAGTTCATCTGCACCACCGGCAAGCTGCCCGTGCCCTGGCCCACCCTCGTGACCACCCTGACCTACG
GCGTGCAGTGCTTCAGCCGCTACCCCGACCACATGAAGCAGCACGACTTCTTCAAGTCCGCCATGCCCGA
AGGCTACGTCCAGGAGCGCACCATCTTCTTCAAGGACGACGGCAACTACAAGACCCGCGCCGAGGTGAAG
TTCGAGGGCGACACCCTGGTGAACCGCATCGAGCTGAAGGGCATCGACTTCAAGGAGGACGGCAACATCC
TGGGGCACAAGCTGGAGTACAACTACAACAGCCACAACGTCTATATCATGGCCGACAAGCAGAAGAACGG
CATCAAGGTGAACTTCAAGATCCGCCACAACATCGAGGACGGCAGCGTGCAGCTCGCCGACCACTACCAG
CAGAACACCCCCATCGGCGACGGCCCCGTGCTGCTGCCCGACAACCACTACCTGAGCACCCAGTCCAAGC
TGAGCAAAGACCCCAACGAGAAGCGCGATCACATGGTCCTGCTGGAGTTCGTGACCGCCGCCGGGATCAC
TCTCGGCATGGACGAGCTGTACAAGTAAAGCGGCCGCGACTCTAGATCATAATCAGCCATACCACATTTG
TAGAGGTTTTACTTGCTTTAAAAAACCTCCCACACCTCCCCCTGAACCTGAAACATAAAATGAATGCAAT
TGTTGTTGTTAACTTGTTTATTGCAGCTTATAATGGTTACAAATAAAGCAATAGCATCACAAATTTCACA
AATAAAGCATTTTTTTCACTGCATTCTAGTTGTGGTTTGTCCAAACTCATCAATGTATCTTAAGGCGTAA
ATTGTAAGCGTTAATATTTTGTTAAAATTCGCGTTAAATTTTTGTTAAATCAGCTCATTTTTTAACCAAT
AGGCCGAAATCGGCAAAATCCCTTATAAATCAAAAGAATAGACCGAGATAGGGT
[37 nt withheld, positions 3905-3941]
AAAGAACGTGGACTCCAACGTCAAAGG
[49 nt withheld, positions 3969-4017]
T
[91 nt withheld, positions 4019-4109]
G
[124 nt withheld, positions 4111-4234]
CAGGTGGCACTTTTCGGGGAAATGTGCGCGGAACCCCTATTTGTTTATTTTTCTAAATACATTCAAATAT
GTATCCGCTCATGAGACAATAACCCTGATAAATGCTTCAATAATATTGAAAAAGGAAGAGTCCTGAGGCG
GAAAGAACCAGCTGTGGAATGTGTGTCAGTTAGGGTGTGGAAAGTCCCCAGGCTCCCCAGCAGGCAGAAG
TATGCAAAGCATGCATCTCAATTAGTCAGCAACCAGGTGTGGAAAGTCCCCAGGCTCCCCAGCAGGCAGA
AGTATGCAAAGCATGCATCTCAATTAGTCAGCAACCATAGTCCCGCCCCTAACTCCGCCCATCCCGCCCC
TAACTCCGCCCAGTTCCGCCCATTCTCCGCCCCATGGCTGACTAATTTTTTTTATTTATGCAGAGGCCGA
GGCCGCCTCGGCCTCTGAGCTATTCCAGAAGTAGTGAGGAGGCTTTTTTGGAGGCCTAGGCTTTTGCAAA
GATCGATCAAGAGACAGGATGAGGATCGTTTCGCATGATTGAACAAGATGGATTGCACGCAGGTTCTCCG
GCCGCTTGGGTGGAGAGGCTATTCGGCTATGACTGGGCACAACAGACAATCGGCTGCTCTGATGCCGCCG
TGTTCCGGCTGTCAGCGCAGGGGCGCCCGGTTCTTTTTGTCAAGACCGACCTGTCCGGTGCCCTGAATGA
ACTGCAAGACGAGGCAGCGCGGCTATCGTGGCTGGCCACGACGGGCGTTCCTTGCGCAGCTGTGCTCGAC
GTTGTCACTGAAGCGGGAAGGGACTGGCTGCTATTGGGCGAAGTGCCGGGGCAGGATCTCCTGTCATCTC
ACCTTGCTCCTGCCGAGAAAGTATCCATCATGGCTGATGCAATGCGGCGGCTGCATACGCTTGATCCGGC
TACCTGCCCATTCGACCACCAAGCGAAACATCGCATCGAGCGAGCACGTACTCGGATGGAAGCCGGTCTT
GTCGATCAGGATGATCTGGACGAAGAGCATCAGGGGCTCGCGCCAGCCGAACTGTTCGCCAGGCTCAAGG
CGAGCATGCCCGACGGCGAGGATCTCGTCGTGACCCATGGCGATGCCTGCTTGCCGAATATCATGGTGGA
AAATGGCCGCTTTTCTGGATTCATCGACTGTGGCCGGCTGGGTGTGGCGGACCGCTATCAGGACATAGCG
TTGGCTACCCGTGATATTGCTGAAGAGCTTGGCGGCGAATGGGCTGACCGCTTCCTCGTGCTTTACGGTA
TCGCCGCTCCCGATTCGCAGCGCATCGCCTTCTATCGCCTTCTTGACGAGTTCTTCTGAGCGGGACTCTG
GGGTTCGAAATGACCGACCAAGCGACGCCCAACCTGCCATCACGAGATTTCGATTCCACCGCCGCCTTCT
ATGAAAGGTTGGGCTTCGGAATCGTTTTCCGGGACGCCGGCTGGATGATCCTCCAGCGCGGGGATCTCAT
GCTGGAGTTCTTCGCCCACCCTAGGGGGAGGCTAACTGAAACACGGAAGGAGACAATACCGGAAGGAACC
CGCGCTATGACGGCAATAAAAAGACAGAATAAAACGCACGGTGTTGGGTCGTTTGTTCATAAACGCGGGG
TTCGGTCCCAGGGCTGGCACTCTGTCGATACCCCACCGAGACCCCATTGGGGCCAATACGCCCGCGTTTC
TTCCTTTTCCCCACCCCACCCCCCAAGTTCGGGTGAAGGCCCAGGGCTCGCAGCCAACGTCGGGGCGGCA
GGCCCTGCCATAGCCTCAGGTTACTCATATATACTTTAGATTGATTTAAAACTTCATTTTTAATTTAAAA
GGATCTAGGTGAAGATCCTTTTTGATAATCTCATGACCAAAATCCCTTAACGTGAGTTTTCGTTCCACTG
AGCGTCAGACCCCGTAGAAAAGATCAAAGGATCTTCTTGAGATCCTTTTTTTCTGCGCGTAATCTGCTGC
TTGCAAACAAAAAAACCACCGCTACCAGCGGTGGTTTGTTTGCCGGATCAAGAGCTACCAACTCTTTTTC
CGAAGGTAACTGGCTTCAGCAGAGCGCAGATACCAAATACTGTCCTTCTAGTGTAGCCGTAGTTAGGCCA
CCACTTCAAGAACTCTGTAGCACCGCCTACATACCTCGCTCTGCTAATCCTGTTACCAGTGGCTGCTGCC
AGTGGCGATAAGTCGTGTCTTACCGGGTTGGACTCAAGACGATAGTTACCGGATAAGGCGCAGCGGTCGG
GCTGAACGGGGGGTTCGTGCACACAGCCCAGCTTGGAGCGAACGACCTACACCGAACTGAGATACCTACA
GCGTGAGCTATGAGAAAGCGCCACGCTTCCCGAAGGGAGAAAGGCGGACAGGTATCCGGTAAGCGGCAGG
GTCGGAACAGGAGAGCGCACGAGGGAGCTTCCAGGGGGAAACGCCTGGTATCTTTATAGTCCTGTCGGGT
TTCGCCACCTCTGACTTGAGCGTCGATTTTTGTGATGCTCGTCAGGGGGGCGGAGCCTATGGAAAAACGC
CAGCAACGCGGCCTTTTTACGGTTCCTGGCCTTTTGCTGGCCTTTTGCTCACATGTTCTTTCCTGCGTTA
TCCCCTGATTCTGTGGATAACCGTATTACCGCCATGCAT
Features (pLannotate 1.2.2; 16 found; start..end, strand, type, name):
     61..364     +  enhancer       CMV enhancer: human cytomegalovirus immediate early enhancer
    365..568     +  promoter       CMV promoter: human cytomegalovirus (CMV) immediate early promoter
    613..1329    +  CDS            mVenus: mVenus is a basic (constitutively fluorescent) yellow fluorescent protein published in 2006, derived from Aequorea victoria. It is reported to be a rapidly-maturing monomer with moderate acid sensitivity.
   1330..1350    +  misc_feature   MCS (fragment): multiple cloning site
   1351..2784    +  CDS            Camk2a: KCC2A_MOUSE - Experimental evidence at protein level: Swiss-Prot protein existence level 1. [Isoform Alpha KAP]: Has no kinase activity. From Mus musculus (Mouse).
   2809..3528    +  CDS            mEGFP: enhanced GFP with monomerizing A206K mutation (Zacharias et al., 2002) mammalian codon-optimized
   3545..3628    +  CDS            large T antigen (fragment): large T antigen from SV40 (simian virus 40)
   3651..3772    +  polyA_signal   SV40 poly(A) signal: SV40 polyadenylation signal
   3806..4234    -  rep_origin     f1 ori (sequence partly withheld): f1 bacteriophage origin of replication; arrow indicates direction of (+) strand synthesis
   4261..4365    +  promoter       AmpR promoter: bla
   4367..4724    +  promoter       SV40 promoter: SV40 enhancer and early promoter
   4759..5553    +  CDS            NeoR/KanR: aminoglycoside phosphotransferase from Tn5; aph(3')-II (or nptII); confers resistance to neomycin, kanamycin, and G418 (Geneticin®)
   5574..5726    +  CDS            ble (fragment): BLE_KLEPN - Experimental evidence at protein level: Swiss-Prot protein existence level 1. Binding protein with a strong affinity to the bleomycin family of antibiotics. Binds to CL990; an antimitotic-antibiotic compound. From Klebsiella pneumoniae.
   5785..5832    +  polyA_signal   HSV TK poly(A) signal: herpes simplex virus thymidine kinase polyadenylation signal (Cole and Stacy, 1985)
   5923..5939    -  polyA_signal   bGH poly(A) signal (fragment): bovine growth hormone polyadenylation signal
   6161..6749    +  rep_origin     ori: high-copy-number ColE1/pMB1/pBR322/pUC origin of replication
