[The description below was written by a language model from this plasmid's Addgene catalogue record and pLannotate feature annotations shown in this document.]
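Description:
Green-Camuialpha is a mammalian expression plasmid built on a Clontech N1-type backbone that encodes a FRET-based sensor of CaMKIIα activation. It replicates in E. coli from a high-copy ColE1/pUC origin and is selected with kanamycin. The NeoR/KanR (aph(3')-II) gene sits downstream of tandem bacterial (bla) and SV40 early promoters and is followed by an HSV TK polyadenylation signal, so the same marker can also confer G418 resistance in mammalian cells. An f1 origin is also present. The short ble, bGH poly(A) and SV40 large T antigen matches in the feature table are fragmentary hits rather than functional units.

The payload is a single open reading frame driven by the CMV immediate early enhancer and promoter and terminated by the SV40 poly(A) signal. It consists of REACh at the N terminus, rat CaMKIIα in the middle, and monomeric EGFP (A206K) at the C terminus. The automated annotation labels the first fluorescent protein as mVenus. This fits the catalogue entry, because REACh is a dim, YFP-derived variant that acts as a dark acceptor (quencher) for GFP. The kinase is likewise matched to the mouse Camk2a reference, although the record gives rat as the species.

With mEGFP as donor and REACh as a non-radiating acceptor at opposite ends of the kinase, conformational changes that accompany CaMKII activation alter the FRET efficiency. This design suits readout through the donor's fluorescence lifetime. According to the associated publication title, the construct was used to monitor CaMKII activation in single dendritic spines during long-term potentiation.
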