Addgene plasmid #26933: Green-Camuialpha
Depositing lab: Ryohei Yasuda. Publication: Activation of CaMKII in single dendritic spines during long-term potentiation. Lee SJ, Escobedo-Lozoya Y, Szatmari EM, Yasuda R. Nature. 2009 Mar 19. 458(7236):299-304. 10.1038/nature07842 PubMed 19295602.
Backbone
  Vector backbone: Clontech N1
  Backbone size w/o insert (bp): 3927
  Vector type: Mammalian Expression
Growth in bacteria
  Bacterial resistance: Kanamycin, 50 μg/mL
  Growth temperature: 37°C
  Growth strain: DH5alpha
  Copy number: High Copy
Gene/Insert
  Gene/Insert name: REACh-CaMKIIa-mEGFP
  Species: R. norvegicus (rat)
  Insert size (bp): 2913
  Tag / fusion protein: REACh (N terminal on insert); mEGFP (C terminal on insert)
  Cloning method: Restriction Enzyme; 5′ cloning site NheI (destroyed during cloning); 3′ cloning site NotI, XbaI, MfeI, etc (destroyed during cloning)
  Sequencing primers: 5′ AAATGGGCGGTAGGCGTGTA
Terms and licenses: Academic/Nonprofit Terms; Industry Terms: Not Available to Industry
How to cite: Green-Camuialpha was a gift from Ryohei Yasuda (Addgene plasmid # 26933 ; http://n2t.net/addgene:26933 ; RRID:Addgene_26933)
