>Addgene plasmid #26933 | Green-Camuialpha | addgene partial sequence | sequence record 33178 | 26933 with F1ori-F
TCGGTCTATTCTTTTGATTTATAAGGGATTTTGCCGATTTCGGCCTATTGGTTAAAAAATGAGCTGATTT
AACAAAAATTTAACGCGAATTTTAACAAAATATTAACGCTTACAATTTACGCCTTAAGATACATTGATGA
GTTTGGACAAACCACAACTAGAATGCAGTGAAAAAAATGCTTTATTTGTGAAATTTGTGATGCTATTGCT
TTATTTGTAACCATTATAAGCTGCAATAAACAAGTTAACAACAACAATTGCATTCATTTTATGTTTCAGG
TTCAGGGGGAGGTGTGGGAGGTTTTTTAAAGCAAGTAAAACCTCTACAAATGTGGTATGGCTGATTATGA
TCTAGAGTCGCGGCCGCTTTACTTGTACAGCTCGTCCATGCCGAGAGTGATCCCGGCGGCGGTCACGAAC
TCCAGCAGGACCATGTGATCGCGCTTCTCGTTGGGGTCTTTGCTCAGCTTGGACTGGGTGCTCAGGTAGT
GGTTGTCGGGCAGCAGCACGGGGCCGTCGCCGATGGGGGTGTTCTGCTGGTAGTGGTCGGCGAGCTGCAC
GCTGCCGTCCTCGATGTTGTGGCGGATCTTGAAGTTCACCTTGATGCCGTTCTTCTGCTTGTCGGCCATG
ATATAGACGTTGTGGCTGTTGTAGTTGTACTCCAGCTTGTGCCCCAGGATGTTGCCGTCCTCCTTGAAGT
CGATGCCCTTCAGCTCGATGCGGTTCACCAGGGTGTCGCCCTCGAACTTCACCTCGGCGCGGGTCTTGTA
GTTGCCGTCGTCCTTGAAGAAGATGGTGCGCTCCTGGACGTAGCCTTCGGGCATGGCGGACTTGAAGAAG
TCGTGCTGCTTCATGTGGTCGGGGTAGCGGCTGAAGCACTGCACGCCG
