>Addgene plasmid #26933 | Green-Camuialpha | addgene partial sequence | sequence record 33179 | 26933 with CMV-F
TTAGCAGAGCTGGTTNGTGAACCGTCAGATCCGCTAGCGCTACCGGTCGCCACCATGGTGAGCAAGGGCG
AGGAGCTGTTCACCGGGGTGGTGCCCATCCTGGTCGAGCTGGACGGCGACGTAAACGGCCACAAGTTCAG
CGTGTCCGGCGAGGGCGAGGGCGATGCCACCTACGGCAAGCTGACCCTGAAGCTGATCTGCACCACCGGC
AAGCTGCCCGTGCCCTGGCCCACCCTCGTGACCACCCTGGGCTACGGCCTGCAGTGCTTCGCCCGCTACC
CCGACCACATGAAGCAGCACGACTTCTTCAAGTCCGCCATGCCCGAAGGCTACGTCCAGGAGCGCACCAT
CTTCTTCAAGGACGACGGCAACTACAAGACCCGCGCCGAGGTGAAGTTCGAGGGCGACACCCTGGTGAAC
CGCATCGAGCTGAAGGGCATCGACTTCAAGGAGGACGGCAACATCCTGGGGCACAAGCTGGAGTACAACT
GGAACAGCCACAACGTCTATATCACCGCCGACAAGCAGAAGAACGGCATCAAGGCCAACTTCAAGATCCG
CCACAACATCGAGGACGGCGGCGTGCAGCTCGCCGACCACTACCAGCAGAACACCCCCATCGGCGACGGC
CCCGTGCTGCTGCCCGACAACCACTACCTGAGCTACCAGTCCAAGCTGAGCAAAGACCCCAACGAGAAGC
GCGATCACATGGTCCTGCTGGAGTTCGTGACCGCCGCCGGGATCACTCTCGGCATGGACGAGCTGTACAA
GTCCGGACTCAGATCTCGAGCTATGGCTACCATCACCTGCACCCGATTCACGGAAGAGTACCAGCTCTTC
GAGGAACTGGGAAAGGGAGCCTTCTCCGTGGTGCGCA
